Addgene plasmid #235252: Setd1a gRNA#3
Purpose: Cas9-mediated knockout of Setd1a in mammalian cells
Depositing lab: Takeshi Imai. Depositing organization: Kyushu University. Publication: Dendritic compartment-specific spine formation in layer 5 neurons underlies cortical circuit maturation during adolescence. Egashira R, Ke MT, Nakagawa-Tamagawa N, Fujimoto S, Inagaki S, Takagi T, Miyakawa T, Tagawa Y, Imai T. Sci Adv. 2026 Jan 16;12(3):eadw8458. doi: 10.1126/sciadv.adw8458. Epub 2026 Jan 14. PubMed 41533795.
Backbone
  Vector backbone: gRNA backbone
  Backbone size w/o insert (bp): 2794
  Total vector size (bp): 2813
  Vector type: Mammalian Expression, CRISPR
Growth in bacteria
  Bacterial resistance: Ampicillin, 100 μg/mL
  Growth temperature: 37°C
  Growth strain: DH5alpha
  Copy number: High Copy
Gene/Insert
  Gene/Insert name: Setd1a
  gRNA/shRNA sequence: CGGCTCCACCAGTTACGGC
  Species: M. musculus (mouse)
  Entrez Gene: Setd1a (a.k.a. KMT2F, Nsccn1, mKIAA0339, mNSC1)
  Cloning method: Gibson Cloning
  Sequencing primers: 5′ TTCCCATGATTCCTTCATAT
Terms and licenses: Academic/Nonprofit Terms; Industry Terms: Not Available to Industry
How to cite: Setd1a gRNA#3 was a gift from Takeshi Imai (Addgene plasmid # 235252 ; http://n2t.net/addgene:235252 ; RRID:Addgene_235252)
