[The description below was written by a language model from this plasmid's Addgene catalogue record and pLannotate feature annotations shown in this document.]
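Description:
Setd1a gRNA#3 is a small (about 2.8 kb) mammalian CRISPR guide-expression plasmid built on a minimal "gRNA backbone" and intended for Cas9-mediated knockout of mouse Setd1a, the gene encoding a SET-domain histone lysine methyltransferase (also known as KMT2F). The working cassette is simple. A human U6 RNA polymerase III promoter drives a short transcript made up of a Setd1a-targeting spacer, inserted by Gibson cloning in the gap between the promoter and the scaffold, fused to the Streptococcus pyogenes guide RNA scaffold. The plasmid carries no Cas9 coding sequence, so the nuclease has to be supplied from a separate construct or a Cas9-expressing cell or animal. There is also no mammalian selection marker or fluorescent reporter among the annotated features.

For propagation in E. coli the plasmid relies on a high-copy ColE1/pUC-type origin and a β-lactamase gene with its own promoter, which gives ampicillin resistance. The remaining annotations appear to be leftover cloning-vector sequence rather than functional parts of the design. They include a pUC18/19-type multiple cloning site, the lac promoter, operator and CAP binding site, short lacI fragments, a partial attB2 Gateway site and a fragment of an RSF origin. The "#3" in the name suggests it is one of several guides against the same gene, although the record does not describe the others. The associated publication concerns dendritic spine formation in cortical layer 5 neurons during adolescence, which fits with use of this guide for loss-of-function studies of Setd1a in mouse neurons. The delivery method is not stated in the record.
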