Features (pLannotate 1.2.2; 13 found; start..end, strand, type, name):
     72..312     +  promoter       U6 promoter: RNA polymerase III promoter for human U6 snRNA
    341..416     +  misc_RNA       gRNA scaffold: guide RNA scaffold for the Streptococcus pyogenes CRISPR/Cas9 system
    428..449     -  protein_bind   attB2 (fragment): mutant version of attB; recombination site for the Gateway® BP reaction BP Clonase™
    463..517     -  CDS            lacI (fragment): lac repressor; lacI; The lac repressor binds to the lac operator to inhibit transcription in E. coli. This inhibition can be relieved by adding lactose or isopropyl-β-D-thiogalactopyranoside (IPTG).
    519..652     -  rep_origin     RSF ori (fragment): Plasmids containing the RSF 1030 origin of replication can be propagated in E. coli cells that contain additional plasmids with compatible origins.
    658..714     +  misc_feature   MCS: pUC18/19 multiple cloning site
    751..767     -  protein_bind   lac operator: The lac repressor binds to the lac operator to inhibit transcription in E. coli. This inhibition can be relieved by adding lactose or isopropyl-β-D-thiogalactopyranoside (IPTG). lac repressor encoded by lacI
    775..805     -  promoter       lac promoter: promoter for the E. coli lac operon
    820..841     -  protein_bind   CAP binding site: CAP binding activates transcription in the presence of cAMP. E. coli catabolite activator protein
    854..946     -  CDS            lacI (fragment): lac repressor; lacI; The lac repressor binds to the lac operator to inhibit transcription in E. coli. This inhibition can be relieved by adding lactose or isopropyl-β-D-thiogalactopyranoside (IPTG).
   1129..1717    -  rep_origin     ori: high-copy-number ColE1/pMB1/pBR322/pUC origin of replication
   1888..2748    -  CDS            AmpR: β-lactamase; bla; confers resistance to ampicillin, carbenicillin, and related antibiotics
   2749..41      -  promoter       AmpR promoter (across the origin): bla
>Addgene plasmid #235252 | Setd1a gRNA#3 | addgene full sequence | sequence record 479441 | Addgene NGS Result
TTTGAATGTATTTAGAAAAATAAACAAATAGGGGTTCCGCGCACATTTCCCCGAAAAGTGCCACCTGACG
TGAGGGCCTATTTCCCATGATTCCTTCATATTTGCATATACGATACAAGGCTGTTAGAGAGATAATTAGA
ATTAATTTGACTGTAAACACAAAGATATTAGTACAAAATACGTGACGTAGAAAGTAATAATTTCTTGGGT
AGTTTGCAGTTTTAAAATTATGTTTTAAAATGGACTATCATATGCTTACCGTAACTTGAAAGTATTTCGA
TTTCTTGGCTTTATATATCTTGTGGAAAGGACGAAACACCGCGGCTCCACCAGTTACGGCGTTTTAGAGC
TAGAAATAGCAAGTTAAAATAAGGCTAGTCCGTTATCAACTTGAAAAAGTGGCACCGAGTCGGTGCTTTT
TTTCTAGACCCAGCTTTCTTGTACAAAGTTGGCATTAGATCCGCTGCATTAATGAATCGGCCAACGCGCG
GGGAGAGGCGGTTTGCGTATTGGGCGCTCTTCCGCTTCCTCGCTCACTGACTCGCTGCGCTCGGTCGTTC
GGCTGCGGCGAGCGGTATCAGCTCACTCAAAGGCGGTAATACGGTTATCCACAGAATCAGGGGATAACGC
AGGAAAGAACATGTGAGCAAAAGGCCAGAATTCGAGCTCGGTACCCGGGGATCCTCTAGAGTCGACCTGC
AGGCATGCAAGCTTGGCGTAATCATGGTCATAGCTGTTTCCTGTGTGAAATTGTTATCCGCTCACAATTC
CACACAACATACGAGCCGGAAGCATAAAGTGTAAAGCCTGGGGTGCCTAATGAGTGAGCTAACTCACATT
AATTGCGTTGCGCTCACTGCCCGCTTTCCAGTCGGGAAACCTGTCGTGCCAGCTGCATTAATGAATCGGC
CAACGCGCGGGGAGAGGCGGTTTGCGTATTGGGCGCTCTTCCGCTTCCTCGCTCACTGACTCGCTGCGCT
CGGTCGTTCGGCTGCGGCGAGCGGTATCAGCTCACTCAAAGGCGGTAATACGGTTATCCACAGAATCAGG
GGATAACGCAGGAAAGAACATGTGAGCAAAAGGCCAGCAAAAGGCCAGGAACCGTAAAAAGGCCGCGTTG
CTGGCGTTTTTCCATAGGCTCCGCCCCCCTGACGAGCATCACAAAAATCGACGCTCAAGTCAGAGGTGGC
GAAACCCGACAGGACTATAAAGATACCAGGCGTTTCCCCCTGGAAGCTCCCTCGTGCGCTCTCCTGTTCC
GACCCTGCCGCTTACCGGATACCTGTCCGCCTTTCTCCCTTCGGGAAGCGTGGCGCTTTCTCATAGCTCA
CGCTGTAGGTATCTCAGTTCGGTGTAGGTCGTTCGCTCCAAGCTGGGCTGTGTGCACGAACCCCCCGTTC
AGCCCGACCGCTGCGCCTTATCCGGTAACTATCGTCTTGAGTCCAACCCGGTAAGACACGACTTATCGCC
ACTGGCAGCAGCCACTGGTAACAGGATTAGCAGAGCGAGGTATGTAGGCGGTGCTACAGAGTTCTTGAAG
TGGTGGCCTAACTACGGCTACACTAGAAGAACAGTATTTGGTATCTGCGCTCTGCTGAAGCCAGTTACCT
TCGGAAAAAGAGTTGGTAGCTCTTGATCCGGCAAACAAACCACCGCTGGTAGCGGTGGTTTTTTTGTTTG
CAAGCAGCAGATTACGCGCAGAAAAAAAGGATCTCAAGAAGATCCTTTGATCTTTTCTACGGGGTCTGAC
GCTCAGTGGAACGAAAACTCACGTTAAGGGATTTTGGTCATGAGATTATCAAAAAGGATCTTCACCTAGA
TCCTTTTAAATTAAAAATGAAGTTTTAAATCAATCTAAAGTATATATGAGTAAACTTGGTCTGACAGTTA
CCAATGCTTAATCAGTGAGGCACCTATCTCAGCGATCTGTCTATTTCGTTCATCCATAGTTGCCTGACTC
CCCGTCGTGTAGATAACTACGATACGGGAGGGCTTACCATCTGGCCCCAGTGCTGCAATGATACCGCGAG
ACCCACGCTCACCGGCTCCAGATTTATCAGCAATAAACCAGCCAGCCGGAAGGGCCGAGCGCAGAAGTGG
TCCTGCAACTTTATCCGCCTCCATCCAGTCTATTAATTGTTGCCGGGAAGCTAGAGTAAGTAGTTCGCCA
GTTAATAGTTTGCGCAACGTTGTTGCCATTGCTACAGGCATCGTGGTGTCACGCTCGTCGTTTGGTATGG
CTTCATTCAGCTCCGGTTCCCAACGATCAAGGCGAGTTACATGATCCCCCATGTTGTGCAAAAAAGCGGT
TAGCTCCTTCGGTCCTCCGATCGTTGTCAGAAGTAAGTTGGCCGCAGTGTTATCACTCATGGTTATGGCA
GCACTGCATAATTCTCTTACTGTCATGCCATCCGTAAGATGCTTTTCTGTGACTGGTGAGTACTCAACCA
AGTCATTCTGAGAATAGTGTATGCGGCGACCGAGTTGCTCTTGCCCGGCGTCAATACGGGATAATACCGC
GCCACATAGCAGAACTTTAAAAGTGCTCATCATTGGAAAACGTTCTTCGGGGCGAAAACTCTCAAGGATC
TTACCGCTGTTGAGATCCAGTTCGATGTAACCCACTCGTGCACCCAACTGATCTTCAGCATCTTTTACTT
TCACCAGCGTTTCTGGGTGAGCAAAAACAGGAAGGCAAAATGCCGCAAAAAAGGGAATAAGGGCGACACG
GAAATGTTGAATACTCATACTCTTCCTTTTTCAATATTATTGAAGCATTTATCAGGGTTATTGTCTCATG
AGCGGATACATA
